Addgene plasmid #49623: pTH-NG(T)-mVenus
Purpose: (Empty Backbone) Destination Vector for TALEColor-mVenus
Depositing lab: Thoru Pederson. Depositing organization: University of Massachusetts, Worcester. Publication: Visualization of repetitive DNA sequences in human chromosomes with transcription activator-like effectors. Ma H, Reyes-Gutierrez P, Pederson T. Proc Natl Acad Sci U S A. 2013 Dec 9. 10.1073/pnas.1319097110 PubMed 24324157.
Backbone
  Vector backbone: pcDNA4/TO
  Backbone manufacturer: Invitrogen
  Backbone size (bp): 5500
  Vector type: Mammalian Expression, TALEN
  Promoter: CMV
  Selectable markers: Hygromycin
  Tag / fusion protein: mVenus (C terminal on backbone)
Growth in bacteria
  Bacterial resistance: Chloramphenicol and Ampicillin, 25 & 100 μg/mL
  Growth temperature: 37°C
  Growth strain: ccdB Survival
  Copy number: High Copy
Gene/Insert
  Cloning method: Restriction Enzyme
Terms and licenses: Academic/Nonprofit Terms; Industry Terms: Not Available to Industry
Depositor comments: This destination vector for TALEs is compatible with the Zhang Lab TALE Toolbox.
How to cite: pTH-NG(T)-mVenus was a gift from Thoru Pederson (Addgene plasmid # 49623 ; http://n2t.net/addgene:49623 ; RRID:Addgene_49623)
