[The description below was written by a language model from this plasmid's Addgene catalogue record and pLannotate feature annotations shown in this document.]
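Description:
pTH-NG(T)-mVenus is an empty mammalian expression destination vector built on the pcDNA4/TO backbone, designed to receive custom TALE repeat arrays and express them as fusions to the yellow fluorescent protein mVenus ("TALEColor-mVenus"). It replicates in E. coli from a high-copy ColE1/pUC origin and carries ampicillin resistance on the backbone, plus an f1 origin. Because the cloning site is occupied by a chloramphenicol resistance/ccdB counterselection cassette, the unmodified plasmid is maintained under both ampicillin and chloramphenicol in a ccdB-tolerant strain. For mammalian cells, an SV40 promoter drives a hygromycin resistance gene followed by the SV40 polyadenylation signal. A short annotated fragment of a bleomycin-family resistance gene downstream of it is probably a remnant of the parental backbone's original marker.

The expression unit consists of the CMV enhancer and promoter followed by short tet-operator-like sequences, consistent with the tetracycline-regulatable CMV/TO design of the backbone, so expression should be repressible in cells that supply Tet repressor. Downstream lie a TALE N-terminal segment (annotated by homology to AvrXa10), the CmR-ccdB stuffer, a TALE C-terminal segment (annotated by homology to AvrBs3), mVenus in the C-terminal position, and the bovine growth hormone polyadenylation signal. Replacing the stuffer with an assembled repeat array removes the toxic ccdB gene, allowing recombinants to be recovered in standard strains, and should complete a TALE-mVenus reading frame. The depositor notes that the vector is compatible with a widely used TALE assembly toolbox. The "NG(T)" in the name probably denotes a built-in final half-repeat specifying thymine, though the record does not state this. The associated publication used such fluorescent TALEs to visualize repetitive DNA sequences in human chromosomes.
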