Features (pLannotate 1.2.2; 28 found; start..end, strand, type, name):
     27..79      -  misc_feature   bom (fragment): basis of mobility region from pBR322
    234..613     +  enhancer       CMV enhancer: human cytomegalovirus immediate early enhancer
    614..817     +  promoter       CMV promoter: human cytomegalovirus (CMV) immediate early promoter
    819..838     +  promoter       PLtetO-1 promoter (fragment): modified phage lambda PL promoter with tet operator sites (Lutz and Bujard, 1997)
    840..859     +  promoter       PLtetO-1 promoter (fragment): modified phage lambda PL promoter with tet operator sites (Lutz and Bujard, 1997)
    867..900     +  promoter       TRE3GV promoter (fragment): 3rd-generation Tet-responsive promoter that can be activated by binding of Tet-On® 3G, optimized for retroviral and lentiviral vectors
   1076..1543    +  CDS            avrXa10 (fragment): AVX10_XANOO - Experimental evidence at protein level: Swiss-Prot protein existence level 1. Avirulence protein. Induces the hypersensitive response (HR)in rice plants carrying the resistance gene Xa10. Activity depends on the presence of the core repeat domains; replacement with repeat domains from other proteins (AvrBs3 of X.euvesicatoria (AC P14727) or AvrXa7 of this organism) does not elicit the HR. Probably acts as a transcription factor in its host plant (rice) to induce plant resistance or disease. From Xanthomonas oryzae pv. oryzae.
   1574..1604    +  promoter       lac UV5 promoter: E. coli lac promoter with an "up" mutation
   1628..1657    +  promoter       cat promoter (fragment): promoter of the E. coli cat gene encoding chloramphenicol acetyltransferase
   1658..2317    +  CDS            CmR: chloramphenicol acetyltransferase; cat; confers resistance to chloramphenicol
   2496..2654    +  CDS            ccdA (fragment): CCDA_ECO57 - Also known as H, letA. Experimental evidence at protein level: Swiss-Prot protein existence level 1. Antitoxin component of a type II toxin-antitoxin (TA) system which inhibits the post-segregational killing (PSK) of plasmid-free cells, also referred to as a plasmid addiction system. Binds to and blocks the activity of CcdB; will also remove bound CcdB protein from the CcdB-GyrA complex by forming a CcdA-CcdB complex, a process termed rejuvenation. Functions as a transcriptional corepressor for the ccdAB operon, repression also requires CcdB (By similarity). From Escherichia coli
   2659..2961    +  CDS            ccdB: CCDB_ECOLI - Also known as G, letB, letD. Experimental evidence at protein level: Swiss-Prot protein existence level 1. Toxic component of a type II toxin-antitoxin (TA) system, functioning in plasmid maintainence. Responsible for the post- segregational killing (PSK) of plasmid-free cells, also referred to as a plasmid addiction system. Half-life of over 2 hours. Cell killing by CcdB is accompanied by filamentation, defects in chromosome and plasmid segregation, defects in cell division, formation of anucleate cells, decreased DNA synthesis and plasmid loss. Interferes with the activity of DN
   3073..3261    +  CDS            avrBs3 (fragment): AVRB3_XANEU - Experimental evidence at protein level: Swiss-Prot protein existence level 1. Avirulence protein. Acts as a transcription factor in C.annuum plants. In susceptible plants lacking the Bs3 resistance gene induces expression of a number of genes, including genes homologous to a family of auxin-induced genes, alpha-expansin genes, pectate lyase, anthocyanidin glucoside rhamnosyl transferase and at least one transcription factor, UPA20. Their expression leads to plant hypertrophy in mesophyll cells, probably mainly mediated by UPA20 (PubMed:17962565). In resistant plants induces the h
   3283..3999    +  CDS            mVenus: mVenus is a basic (constitutively fluorescent) yellow fluorescent protein published in 2006, derived from Aequorea victoria. It is reported to be a rapidly-maturing monomer with moderate acid sensitivity.
   4040..4264    +  polyA_signal   bGH poly(A) signal: bovine growth hormone polyadenylation signal
   4268..4289    +  promoter       SV40 promoter (fragment): SV40 enhancer and early promoter
   4310..4738    +  rep_origin     f1 ori (sequence partly withheld): f1 bacteriophage origin of replication; arrow indicates direction of (+) strand synthesis
   4752..5081    +  promoter       SV40 promoter: SV40 enhancer and early promoter
   5130..6155    +  CDS            HygR: aminoglycoside phosphotransferase from E. coli; aph(4)-Ia; confers resistance to hygromycin
   6165..6290    +  CDS            ble (fragment): BLE_KLEPN - Experimental evidence at protein level: Swiss-Prot protein existence level 1. Binding protein with a strong affinity to the bleomycin family of antibiotics. Binds to CL990; an antimitotic-antibiotic compound. From Klebsiella pneumoniae.
   6285..6406    +  polyA_signal   SV40 poly(A) signal: SV40 polyadenylation signal
   6479..6495    -  protein_bind   lac operator: The lac repressor binds to the lac operator to inhibit transcription in E. coli. This inhibition can be relieved by adding lactose or isopropyl-β-D-thiogalactopyranoside (IPTG). lac repressor encoded by lacI
   6503..6533    -  promoter       lac promoter: promoter for the E. coli lac operon
   6548..6569    -  protein_bind   CAP binding site: CAP binding activates transcription in the presence of cAMP. E. coli catabolite activator protein
   6582..6674    -  CDS            lacI (fragment): lac repressor; lacI; The lac repressor binds to the lac operator to inhibit transcription in E. coli. This inhibition can be relieved by adding lactose or isopropyl-β-D-thiogalactopyranoside (IPTG).
   6857..7442    -  rep_origin     ori: high-copy-number ColE1/pMB1/pBR322/pUC origin of replication
   7613..8473    -  CDS            AmpR: β-lactamase; bla; confers resistance to ampicillin, carbenicillin, and related antibiotics
   8474..8578    -  promoter       AmpR promoter: bla
>Addgene plasmid #49623 | pTH-NG(T)-mVenus | depositor full sequence | sequence record 74755 | pTH-NG(T)-mVenus sequence 8609 bps
ACGGATCGGGAGATCTCCCGATCCCCTATGGTGCACTCTCAGTACAATCTGCTCTGATGCCGCATAGTTA
AGCCAGTATCTGCTCCCTGCTTGTGTGTTGGAGGTCGCTGAGTAGTGCGCGAGCAAAATTTAAGCTACAA
CAAGGCAAGGCTTGACCGACAATTCCATGAAGAATCTGCTTAGGGTTAGGCGTTTTGCGCTGCTTCGCGA
TGTACGGGCCAGATATACGCGTTGACATTGATTATTGACTAGTTATTAATAGTAATCAATTACGGGGTCA
TTAGTTCATAGCCCATATATGGAGTTCCGCGTTACATAACTTACGGTAAATGGCCCGCCTGGCTGACCGC
CCAACGACCCCCGCCCATTGACGTCAATAATGACGTATGTTCCCATAGTAACGCCAATAGGGACTTTCCA
TTGACGTCAATGGGTGGAGTATTTACGGTAAACTGCCCACTTGGCAGTACATCAAGTGTATCATATGCCA
AGTACGCCCCCTATTGACGTCAATGACGGTAAATGGCCCGCCTGGCATTATGCCCAGTACATGACCTTAT
GGGACTTTCCTACTTGGCAGTACATCTACGTATTAGTCATCGCTATTACCATGGTGATGCGGTTTTGGCA
GTACATCAATGGGCGTGGATAGCGGTTTGACTCACGGGGATTTCCAAGTCTCCACCCCATTGACGTCAAT
GGGAGTTTGTTTTGGCACCAAAATCAACGGGACTTTCCAAAATGTCGTAACAACTCCGCCCCATTGACGC
AAATGGGCGGTAGGCGTGTACGGTGGGAGGTCTATATAAGCAGAGCTCTCCCTATCAGTGATAGAGATCT
CCCTATCAGTGATAGAGATCGTCGACGAGCTCGTTTAGTGAACCGTCAGATCGCCTGGAGACGCCATCCA
CGCTGTTTTGACCTCCATAGAAGACACCGGGACCGATCCAGCCTGGCGCGCCGGTTCTGGATCCGGTTCT
CAATTGGGTTCTACCGGTTAGGGGCCACCATGGACTATAAGGACCACGACGGAGACTACAAGGATCATGA
TATTGATTACAAAGACGATGACGATAAGATGGCCCCAAAGAAGAAGCGGAAGGTCGGTATCCACGGAGTC
CCAGCAGCCGTAGATTTGAGAACTTTGGGATATTCACAGCAGCAGCAGGAAAAGATCAAGCCCAAAGTGA
GGTCGACAGTCGCGCAGCATCACGAAGCGCTGGTGGGTCATGGGTTTACACATGCCCACATCGTAGCCTT
GTCGCAGCACCCTGCAGCCCTTGGCACGGTCGCCGTCAAGTACCAGGACATGATTGCGGCGTTGCCGGAA
GCCACACATGAGGCGATCGTCGGTGTGGGGAAACAGTGGAGCGGAGCCCGAGCGCTTGAGGCCCTGTTGA
CGGTCGCGGGAGAGCTGAGAGGGCCTCCCCTTCAGCTGGACACGGGCCAGTTGCTGAAGATCGCGAAGCG
GGGAGGAGTCACGGCGGTCGAGGCGGTGCACGCGTGGCGCAATGCGCTCACGGGAGCACCCCTCAACCTG
ACAGAGACCGCGGCCGCATTAGGCACCCCAGGCTTTACACTTTATGCTTCCGGCTCGTATAATGTGTGGA
TTTTGAGTTAGGATCCGTCGAGATTTTCAGGAGCTAAGGAAGCTAAAATGGAGAAAAAAATCACTGGATA
TACCACCGTTGATATATCCCAATGGCATCGTAAAGAACATTTTGAGGCATTTCAGTCAGTTGCTCAATGT
ACCTATAACCAGACCGTTCAGCTGGATATTACGGCCTTTTTAAAGACCGTAAAGAAAAATAAGCACAAGT
TTTATCCGGCCTTTATTCACATTCTTGCCCGCCTGATGAATGCTCATCCGGAATTCCGTATGGCAATGAA
AGACGGTGAGCTGGTGATATGGGATAGTGTTCACCCTTGTTACACCGTTTTCCATGAGCAAACTGAAACG
TTTTCATCGCTCTGGAGTGAATACCACGACGATTTCCGGCAGTTTCTACACATATATTCGCAAGATGTGG
CGTGTTACGGTGAAAACCTGGCCTATTTCCCTAAAGGGTTTATTGAGAATATGTTTTTCGTCTCAGCCAA
TCCCTGGGTGAGTTTCACCAGTTTTGATTTAAACGTGGCCAATATGGACAACTTCTTCGCCCCCGTTTTC
ACCATGGGCAAATATTATACGCAAGGCGACAAGGTGCTGATGCCGCTGGCGATTCAGGTTCATCATGCCG
TTTGTGATGGCTTCCATGTCGGCAGAATGCTTAATGAATTACAACAGTACTGCGATGAGTGGCAGGGCGG
GGCGTAAAGATCTGGATCCGGCTTACTAAAAGCCAGATAACAGTATGCGTATTTGCGCGCTGATTTTTGC
GGTATAAGAATATATACTGATATGTATACCCGAAGTATGTCAAAAAGAGGTATGCTATGAAGCAGCGTAT
TACAGTGACAGTTGACAGCGACAGCTATCAGTTGCTCAAGGCATATATGATGTCAATATCTCCGGTCTGG
TAAGCACAACCATGCAGAATGAAGCCCGTCGTCTGCGTGCCGAACGCTGGAAAGCGGAAAATCAGGAAGG
GATGGCTGAGGTCGCCCGGTTTATTGAAATGAACGGCTCTTTTGCTGACGAGAACAGGGGCTGGTGAAAT
GCAGTTTAAGGTTTACACCTATAAAAGAGAGAGCCGTTATCGTCTGTTTGTGGATGTACAGAGTGATATT
ATTGACACGCCCGGGCGACGGATGGTGATCCCCCTGGCCAGTGCACGTCTGCTGTCAGATAAAGTCTCCC
GTGAACTTTACCCGGTGGTGCATATCGGGGATGAAAGCTGGCGCATGATGACCACCGATATGGCCAGTGT
GCCGGTCTCCGTTATCGGGGAAGAAGTGGCTGATCTCAGCCACCGCGAAAATGACATCAAAAACGCCATT
AACCTGATGTTCTGGGGAATATAAATGTCAGGCTCCCTTATACACAGCCAGTCTGCAGGTCGACGGTCTC
GACTCACGCCTGAGCAGGTAGTGGCTATTGCATCCAACGGAGGGGGCAGACCCGCACTGGAGTCAATCGT
GGCCCAGCTTTCGAGGCCGGACCCCGCGCTGGCCGCACTCACTAATGATCATCTTGTAGCGCTGGCCTGC
CTCGGCGGACGACCCGCCTTGGATGCGGTGAAGAAGGGGCTCCCGCACGCGCCTGCATTGATTAAGCGGA
CCAACAGAAGGATTCCCGAGAGGACATCACATCGAGTGGCAGGCCTGCAGGGAAGTGGAAGTATGGTGAG
CAAGGGCGAGGAGCTGTTCACCGGGGTGGTGCCCATCCTGGTCGAGCTGGACGGCGACGTAAACGGCCAC
AAGTTCAGCGTGTCCGGCGAGGGCGAGGGCGATGCCACCTACGGCAAGCTGACCCTGAAGCTGATCTGCA
CCACCGGCAAGCTGCCCGTGCCCTGGCCCACCCTCGTGACCACCCTGGGCTACGGCCTGCAGTGCTTCGC
CCGCTACCCCGACCACATGAAGCAGCACGACTTCTTCAAGTCCGCCATGCCCGAAGGCTACGTCCAGGAG
CGCACCATCTTCTTCAAGGACGACGGCAACTACAAGACCCGCGCCGAGGTGAAGTTCGAGGGCGACACCC
TGGTGAACCGCATCGAGCTGAAGGGCATCGACTTCAAGGAGGACGGCAACATCCTGGGGCACAAGCTGGA
GTACAACTACAACAGCCACAACGTCTATATCACCGCCGACAAGCAGAAGAACGGCATCAAGGCCAACTTC
AAGATCCGCCACAACATCGAGGACGGCGGCGTGCAGCTCGCCGACCACTACCAGCAGAACACCCCCATCG
GCGACGGCCCCGTGCTGCTGCCCGACAACCACTACCTGAGCTACCAGTCCAAGCTGAGCAAAGACCCCAA
CGAGAAGCGCGATCACATGGTCCTGCTGGAGTTCGTGACCGCCGCCGGGATCACTCTCGGCATGGACGAG
CTGTACAAGTAGTCTAGAGGGCCCGTTTAAACCCGCTGATCAGCCTCGACTGTGCCTTCTAGTTGCCAGC
CATCTGTTGTTTGCCCCTCCCCCGTGCCTTCCTTGACCCTGGAAGGTGCCACTCCCACTGTCCTTTCCTA
ATAAAATGAGGAAATTGCATCGCATTGTCTGAGTAGGTGTCATTCTATTCTGGGGGGTGGGGTGGGGCAG
GACAGCAAGGGGGAGGATTGGGAAGACAATAGCAGGCATGCTGGGGATGCGGTGGGCTCTATGGCTTCTG
AGGCGGAAAGAACCAGCTGGGGCTCTAGGGGGTATCCCC
[124 nt withheld, positions 4310-4433]
C
[91 nt withheld, positions 4435-4525]
A
[49 nt withheld, positions 4527-4575]
CCTTTGACGTTGGAGTCCACGTTCTTT
[37 nt withheld, positions 4603-4639]
ACCCTATCTCGGTCTATTCTTTTGATTTATAAGGGATTTTGCCGATTTCGGCCTATTGGTTAAAAAATGA
GCTGATTTAACAAAAATTTAACGCGAATTAATTCTGTGGAATGTGTGTCAGTTAGGGTGTGGAAAGTCCC
CAGGCTCCCCAGCAGGCAGAAGTATGCAAAGCATGCATCTCAATTAGTCAGCAACCAGGTGTGGAAAGTC
CCCAGGCTCCCCAGCAGGCAGAAGTATGCAAAGCATGCATCTCAATTAGTCAGCAACCATAGTCCCGCCC
CTAACTCCGCCCATCCCGCCCCTAACTCCGCCCAGTTCCGCCCATTCTCCGCCCCATGGCTGACTAATTT
TTTTTATTTATGCAGAGGCCGAGGCCGCCTCTGCCTCTGAGCTATTCCAGAAGTAGTGAGGAGGCTTTTT
TGGAGGCCTAGGCTTTTGCAAAAAGCTCCCGGGAGCTTGTATATCCATTTTCGGATCTGATCAGCACGTG
ATGAAAAAGCCTGAACTCACCGCGACGTCTGTCGAGAAGTTTCTGATCGAAAAGTTCGACAGCGTCTCCG
ACCTGATGCAGCTCTCGGAGGGCGAAGAATCTCGTGCTTTCAGCTTCGATGTAGGAGGGCGTGGATATGT
CCTGCGGGTAAATAGCTGCGCCGATGGTTTCTACAAAGATCGTTATGTTTATCGGCACTTTGCATCGGCC
GCGCTCCCGATTCCGGAAGTGCTTGACATTGGGGAATTCAGCGAGAGCCTGACCTATTGCATCTCCCGCC
GTGCACAGGGTGTCACGTTGCAAGACCTGCCTGAAACCGAACTGCCCGCTGTTCTGCAGCCGGTCGCGGA
GGCCATGGATGCGATCGCTGCGGCCGATCTTAGCCAGACGAGCGGGTTCGGCCCATTCGGACCGCAAGGA
ATCGGTCAATACACTACATGGCGTGATTTCATATGCGCGATTGCTGATCCCCATGTGTATCACTGGCAAA
CTGTGATGGACGACACCGTCAGTGCGTCCGTCGCGCAGGCTCTCGATGAGCTGATGCTTTGGGCCGAGGA
CTGCCCCGAAGTCCGGCACCTCGTGCACGCGGATTTCGGCTCCAACAATGTCCTGACGGACAATGGCCGC
ATAACAGCGGTCATTGACTGGAGCGAGGCGATGTTCGGGGATTCCCAATACGAGGTCGCCAACATCTTCT
TCTGGAGGCCGTGGTTGGCTTGTATGGAGCAGCAGACGCGCTACTTCGAGCGGAGGCATCCGGAGCTTGC
AGGATCGCCGCGGCTCCGGGCGTATATGCTCCGCATTGGTCTTGACCAACTCTATCAGAGCTTGGTTGAC
GGCAATTTCGATGATGCAGCTTGGGCGCAGGGTCGATGCGACGCAATCGTCCGATCCGGAGCCGGGACTG
TCGGGCGTACACAAATCGCCCGCAGAAGCGCGGCCGTCTGGACCGATGGCTGTGTAGAAGTACTCGCCGA
TAGTGGAAACCGACGCCCCAGCACTCGTCCGAGGGCAAAGGAATAGCACGTGCTACGAGATTTCGATTCC
ACCGCCGCCTTCTATGAAAGGTTGGGCTTCGGAATCGTTTTCCGGGACGCCGGCTGGATGATCCTCCAGC
GCGGGGATCTCATGCTGGAGTTCTTCGCCCACCCCAACTTGTTTATTGCAGCTTATAATGGTTACAAATA
AAGCAATAGCATCACAAATTTCACAAATAAAGCATTTTTTTCACTGCATTCTAGTTGTGGTTTGTCCAAA
CTCATCAATGTATCTTATCATGTCTGTATACCGTCGACCTCTAGCTAGAGCTTGGCGTAATCATGGTCAT
AGCTGTTTCCTGTGTGAAATTGTTATCCGCTCACAATTCCACACAACATACGAGCCGGAAGCATAAAGTG
TAAAGCCTGGGGTGCCTAATGAGTGAGCTAACTCACATTAATTGCGTTGCGCTCACTGCCCGCTTTCCAG
TCGGGAAACCTGTCGTGCCAGCTGCATTAATGAATCGGCCAACGCGCGGGGAGAGGCGGTTTGCGTATTG
GGCGCTCTTCCGCTTCCTCGCTCACTGACTCGCTGCGCTCGGTCGTTCGGCTGCGGCGAGCGGTATCAGC
TCACTCAAAGGCGGTAATACGGTTATCCACAGAATCAGGGGATAACGCAGGAAAGAACATGTGAGCAAAA
GGCCAGCAAAAGGCCAGGAACCGTAAAAAGGCCGCGTTGCTGGCGTTTTTCCATAGGCTCCGCCCCCCTG
ACGAGCATCACAAAAATCGACGCTCAAGTCAGAGGTGGCGAAACCCGACAGGACTATAAAGATACCAGGC
GTTTCCCCCTGGAAGCTCCCTCGTGCGCTCTCCTGTTCCGACCCTGCCGCTTACCGGATACCTGTCCGCC
TTTCTCCCTTCGGGAAGCGTGGCGCTTTCTCATAGCTCACGCTGTAGGTATCTCAGTTCGGTGTAGGTCG
TTCGCTCCAAGCTGGGCTGTGTGCACGAACCCCCCGTTCAGCCCGACCGCTGCGCCTTATCCGGTAACTA
TCGTCTTGAGTCCAACCCGGTAAGACACGACTTATCGCCACTGGCAGCAGCCACTGGTAACAGGATTAGC
AGAGCGAGGTATGTAGGCGGTGCTACAGAGTTCTTGAAGTGGTGGCCTAACTACGGCTACACTAGAAGAA
CAGTATTTGGTATCTGCGCTCTGCTGAAGCCAGTTACCTTCGGAAAAAGAGTTGGTAGCTCTTGATCCGG
CAAACAAACCACCGCTGGTAGCGGTTTTTTTGTTTGCAAGCAGCAGATTACGCGCAGAAAAAAAGGATCT
CAAGAAGATCCTTTGATCTTTTCTACGGGGTCTGACGCTCAGTGGAACGAAAACTCACGTTAAGGGATTT
TGGTCATGAGATTATCAAAAAGGATCTTCACCTAGATCCTTTTAAATTAAAAATGAAGTTTTAAATCAAT
CTAAAGTATATATGAGTAAACTTGGTCTGACAGTTACCAATGCTTAATCAGTGAGGCACCTATCTCAGCG
ATCTGTCTATTTCGTTCATCCATAGTTGCCTGACTCCCCGTCGTGTAGATAACTACGATACGGGAGGGCT
TACCATCTGGCCCCAGTGCTGCAATGATACCGCGAGAACCACGCTCACCGGCTCCAGATTTATCAGCAAT
AAACCAGCCAGCCGGAAGGGCCGAGCGCAGAAGTGGTCCTGCAACTTTATCCGCCTCCATCCAGTCTATT
AATTGTTGCCGGGAAGCTAGAGTAAGTAGTTCGCCAGTTAATAGTTTGCGCAACGTTGTTGCCATTGCTA
CAGGCATCGTGGTGTCACGCTCGTCGTTTGGTATGGCTTCATTCAGCTCCGGTTCCCAACGATCAAGGCG
AGTTACATGATCCCCCATGTTGTGCAAAAAAGCGGTTAGCTCCTTCGGTCCTCCGATCGTTGTCAGAAGT
AAGTTGGCCGCAGTGTTATCACTCATGGTTATGGCAGCACTGCATAATTCTCTTACTGTCATGCCATCCG
TAAGATGCTTTTCTGTGACTGGTGAGTACTCAACCAAGTCATTCTGAGAATAGTGTATGCGGCGACCGAG
TTGCTCTTGCCCGGCGTCAATACGGGATAATACCGCGCCACATAGCAGAACTTTAAAAGTGCTCATCATT
GGAAAACGTTCTTCGGGGCGAAAACTCTCAAGGATCTTACCGCTGTTGAGATCCAGTTCGATGTAACCCA
CTCGTGCACCCAACTGATCTTCAGCATCTTTTACTTTCACCAGCGTTTCTGGGTGAGCAAAAACAGGAAG
GCAAAATGCCGCAAAAAAGGGAATAAGGGCGACACGGAAATGTTGAATACTCATACTCTTCCTTTTTCAA
TATTATTGAAGCATTTATCAGGGTTATTGTCTCATGAGCGGATACATATTTGAATGTATTTAGAAAAATA
AACAAATAGGGGTTCCGCGCACATTTCCCCGAAAAGTGCCACCTGACGTC
