>Addgene plasmid #49623 | pTH-NG(T)-mVenus | addgene partial sequence | sequence record 76186 | CMV-F 5'-CGCAAATGGGCGGTAGGCGTG-3'
CTATATAAGCAGAGCTCTCCCTATCAGTGATAGAGATCTCCCTATCAGTGATAGAGATCGTCGACGAGCT
CGTTTAGTGAACCGTCAGATCGCCTGGAGACGCCATCCACGCTGTTTTGACCTCCATAGAAGACACCGGG
ACCGATCCAGCCTGGCGCGCCGGTTCTGGATCCGGTTCTCAATTGGGTTCTACCGGTTAGGGGCCACCAT
GGACTATAAGGACCACGACGGAGACTACAAGGATCATGATATTGATTACAAAGACGATGACGATAAGATG
GCCCCAAAGAAGAAGCGGAAGGTCGGTATCCACGGAGTCCCAGCAGCCGTAGATTTGAGAACTTTGGGAT
ATTCACAGCAGCAGCAGGAAAAGATCAAGCCCAAAGTGAGGTCGACAGTCGCGCAGCATCACGAAGCGCT
GGTGGGTCATGGGTTTACACATGCCCACATCGTAGCCTTGTCGCAGCACCCTGCAGCCCTTGGCACGGTC
GCCGTCAAGTACCAGGACATGATTGCGGCGTTGCCGGAAGCCACACATGAGGCGATCGTCGGTGTGGGGA
AACAGTGGAGCGGAGCCCGAGCGCTTGAGGCCCTGTTGACGGTCGCGGGAGAGCTGAGAGGGCCTCCCCT
TCAGCTGGACACGGGCCAGTTGCTGAAGATCGCGAAGCGGGGAGGAGTCACGGCGGTCGAGGCGGTGCAC
GCGTGGCGCAATGCGCTCACGGGAGCACCCCTCAACCTGACAGAGACCGCGGCCGCATTAGGCACCCCAG
GCTTTACACTTTATGCTTCCGGCTCGTATAATGTGTGGATTTTGAGTTAGGATCCGTCGAGATTTTCAGG
AGCTAAGGAAGCTAAAATGGAGAAAAAAATCACTGGATATACCACCGTTGATATATCCCAATGGCATCGT
AAAGAACATTTTGAGGCATTTCAGTCAGTTGCTCAATGTACCTATAACCAGACCGTTCAGCTGGATATTA
CGGCCTTTTTA
