>Addgene plasmid #49623 | pTH-NG(T)-mVenus | addgene partial sequence | sequence record 76643 | ccdb-fwd 5'-GCATGATGACCACCGATATG-3'
CGTTATCGGGGAAGAAGTGGCTGATCTCAGCCACCGCGAAAATGACATCAAAAACGCCATTAACCTGATG
TTCTGGGGAATATAAATGTCAGGCTCCCTTATACACAGCCAGTCTGCAGGTCGACGGTCTCGACTCACGC
CTGAGCAGGTAGTGGCTATTGCATCCAACGGAGGGGGCAGACCCGCACTGGAGTCAATCGTGGCCCAGCT
TTCGAGGCCGGACCCCGCGCTGGCCGCACTCACTAATGATCATCTTGTAGCGCTGGCCTGCCTCGGCGGA
CGACCCGCCTTGGATGCGGTGAAGAAGGGGCTCCCGCACGCGCCTGCATTGATTAAGCGGACCAACAGAA
GGATTCCCGAGAGGACATCACATCGAGTGGCAGGCCTGCAGGGAAGTGGAAGTATGGTGAGCAAGGGCGA
GGAGCTGTTCACCGGGGTGGTGCCCATCCTGGTCGAGCTGGACGGCGACGTAAACGGCCACAAGTTCAGC
GTGTCCGGCGAGGGCGAGGGCGATGCCACCTACGGCAAGCTGACCCTGAAGCTGATCTGCACCACCGGCA
AGCTGCCCGTGCCCTGGCCCACCCTCGTGACCACCCTGGGCTACGGCCTGCAGTGCTTCGCCCGCTACCC
CGACCACATGAAGCAGCACGACTTCTTCAAGTCCGCCATGCCCGAAGGCTACGTCCAGGAGCGCACCATC
TTCTTCAAGGACGACGGCAACTACAAGACCCGCGCCGAGGTGAAGTTCGAGGGCGACACCCTGGTGAACC
GCATCGAGCTGAAGGGCATCGACTTCAAGGAGGACGGCAACATCCTGGGGCACAAGCTGGAGTACAACTA
CAACAGCCACAACGTCTATATCACCGCCGACAAGCAGAAGAACGGCATCAAGGCCAACTTCAAGATCCGC
CACAACATCGAGGACGGCGGCGTGCAGCTCGCCGACCACTACCAGCAGAACACCCCCATCGGCGACGGCC
CCGTGCT
