>Addgene plasmid #49623 | pTH-NG(T)-mVenus | addgene partial sequence | sequence record 77298 | BGH-rev 5'-TAGAAGGCACAGTCGAGG-3'
TTGTACAGCTCGTCCATGCCGAGAGTGATCCCGGCGGCGGTCACGAACTCCAGCAGGACCATGTGATCGC
GCTTCTCGTTGGGGTCTTTGCTCAGCTTGGACTGGTAGCTCAGGTAGTGGTTGTCGGGCAGCAGCACGGG
GCCGTCGCCGATGGGGGTGTTCTGCTGGTAGTGGTCGGCGAGCTGCACGCCGCCGTCCTCGATGTTGTGG
CGGATCTTGAAGTTGGCCTTGATGCCGTTCTTCTGCTTGTCGGCGGTGATATAGACGTTGTGGCTGTTGT
AGTTGTACTCCAGCTTGTGCCCCAGGATGTTGCCGTCCTCCTTGAAGTCGATGCCCTTCAGCTCGATGCG
GTTCACCAGGGTGTCGCCCTCGAACTTCACCTCGGCGCGGGTCTTGTAGTTGCCGTCGTCCTTGAAGAAG
ATGGTGCGCTCCTGGACGTAGCCTTCGGGCATGGCGGACTTGAAGAAGTCGTGCTGCTTCATGTGGTCGG
GGTAGCGGGCGAAGCACTGCAGGCCGTAGCCCAGGGTGGTCACGAGGGTGGGCCAGGGCACGGGCAGCTT
GCCGGTGGTGCAGATCAGCTTCAGGGTCAGCTTGCCGTAGGTGGCATCGCCCTCGCCCTCGCCGGACACG
CTGAACTTGTGGCCGTTTACGTCGCCGTCCAGCTCGACCAGGATGGGCACCACCCCGGTGAACAGCTCCT
CGCCCTTGCTCACCATACTTCCACTTCCCTGCAGGCCTGCCACTCGATGTGATGTCCTCTCGGGAATCCT
TCTGTTGGTCCGCTTAATCAATGCAGGCGCGTGCGGG
